Addgene plasmid #12287: pCMV-HA-MyD88
Depositing lab: Bruce Beutler. Depositing organization: Scripps California (The Scripps Research Institute). Publication: Details of Toll-like receptor:adapter interaction revealed by germ-line mutagenesis. Jiang Z, Georgel P, Li C, Choe J, Crozat K, Rutschmann S, Du X, Bigby T, Mudd S, Sovath S, Wilson IA, Olson A, Beutler B. Proc Natl Acad Sci U S A. 2006 Jul 18. 103(29):10961-6. 10.1073/pnas.0603804103 PubMed 16832055.
Backbone
  Vector backbone: pCMV
  Backbone size w/o insert (bp): 4700
  Vector type: Mammalian Expression
Growth in bacteria
  Bacterial resistance: Ampicillin, 100 μg/mL
  Growth temperature: 37°C
  Growth strain: DH5alpha
  Copy number: High Copy
Gene/Insert
  Gene/Insert name: MyD88
  Species: H. sapiens (human)
  Insert size (bp): 891
  Entrez Gene: MYD88 (a.k.a. IMD68, MYD88D, WM1)
  Tag / fusion protein: HA (N terminal on backbone)
  Cloning method: Restriction Enzyme; 5′ cloning site Not I (not destroyed); 3′ cloning site Sal I (not destroyed)
  Sequencing primers: 5′ ggatcctatccatatgacgtt
Terms and licenses: Academic/Nonprofit Terms; Industry Terms: Not Available to Industry
Depositor comments: Addgene's sequencing results indicate the MyD88 insert starts at aa15 when compared to GenBank reference sequence NP_002459.2 (MyD88 isoform 2)
How to cite: pCMV-HA-MyD88 was a gift from Bruce Beutler (Addgene plasmid # 12287 ; http://n2t.net/addgene:12287 ; RRID:Addgene_12287)
