[The description below was written by a language model from this plasmid's Addgene catalogue record and the feature table of its GenBank file.]
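Description:
pCMV-HA-MyD88 is a mammalian expression plasmid built on a pCMV backbone (about 4.7 kb without insert; the held sequence record is 5,666 bp) that expresses human MyD88, the Toll-like receptor signalling adaptor, with an N-terminal HA epitope tag. It is maintained in E. coli through a high-copy ColE1/pUC-type origin and selected with ampicillin via the bla beta-lactamase gene. The backbone also carries an f1 origin for single-stranded DNA production and remnants of a lac promoter/operator region with M13 primer sites.

Expression is driven by the human cytomegalovirus immediate-early enhancer and promoter, followed by an SP6 phage promoter and a region matching a synthetic-intron primer site. The annotated tag is three tandem HA epitopes supplied by the backbone. The 891 bp MyD88 insert was cloned between NotI and SalI sites, both retained. The MyD88 coding region is not itself annotated in the feature table, but the gap between the 3xHA tag and the SV40 polyadenylation signal is consistent with its position. Repository sequencing indicates that the insert begins at amino acid 15 relative to the MyD88 isoform 2 reference, so the encoded protein lacks the first residues of that reference. An SV40 enhancer/early promoter containing the SV40 origin lies downstream, which can allow episomal replication in cells expressing large T antigen. No mammalian selection marker is annotated.

The construct suits transient transfection, with the tagged adaptor detected or immunoprecipitated through HA. The associated publication concerns Toll-like receptor:adaptor interactions, although the record does not specify particular assays.
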