LOCUS       Exported 5666 bp ds-DNA circular SYN 12-MAY-2021
DEFINITION  synthetic circular DNA
ACCESSION   .
VERSION     .
KEYWORDS    pCMV-HA-MyD88
SOURCE      synthetic DNA construct
  ORGANISM  synthetic DNA construct
REFERENCE   1 (bases 1 to 5666)
  AUTHORS   Jiang Z, Georgel P, Li C, Choe J, Crozat K, Rutschmann S, Du X,
            Bigby T, Mudd S, Sovath S, Wilson IA, Olson A, Beutler B
  TITLE     Details of Toll-like receptor:adapter interaction revealed by
            germ-line mutagenesis.
  JOURNAL   Proc Natl Acad Sci U S A. 2006 Jul 18. 103(29):10961-6.
  PUBMED    16832055
REFERENCE   2 (bases 1 to 5666)
  AUTHORS   .
  TITLE     Direct Submission
  JOURNAL   Exported May 12, 2021 from SnapGene Server 1.1.58
            http://www.snapgene.com
FEATURES             Location/Qualifiers
     source          1..5666
                     /organism="synthetic DNA construct"
                     /mol_type="other DNA"
     enhancer        1..380
                     /label=CMV enhancer
                     /note="human cytomegalovirus immediate early enhancer"
     promoter        381..584
                     /label=CMV promoter
                     /note="human cytomegalovirus (CMV) immediate early
                     promoter"
     primer_bind     535..555
                     /label=CMV-F
                     /note="Human CMV immediate early promoter, forward primer"
     primer_bind     581..605
                     /label=LNCX
                     /note="Human CMV promoter, forward primer"
     promoter        815..833
                     /label=SP6 promoter
                     /note="promoter for bacteriophage SP6 RNA polymerase"
     primer_bind     815..832
                     /label=SP6
                     /note="SP6 promoter, forward primer"
     primer_bind     846..865
                     /label=pMT2-F
                     /note="Synthetic intron, forward primer"
     CDS             920..1009
                     /codon_start=1
                     /product="three tandem HA epitope tags"
                     /label=3xHA
                     /translation="YPYDVPDYAGYPYDVPDYAGSYPYDVPDYA"
     regulatory      1953..1962
                     /regulatory_class="other"
                     /note="vertebrate consensus sequence for strong initiation
                     of translation (Kozak, 1987)"
     polyA_signal    1966..2100
                     /label=SV40 poly(A) signal
                     /note="SV40 polyadenylation signal"
     primer_bind     complement(2003..2022)
                     /label=SV40pA-R
                     /note="SV40 polyA, reverse primer"
     primer_bind     2057..2076
                     /label=EBV-rev
                     /note="SV40 polyA terminator, reverse primer"
     promoter        2169..2526
                     /label=SV40 promoter
                     /note="SV40 enhancer and early promoter"
     primer_bind     complement(2192..2212)
                     /label=pBABE 3'
                     /note="SV40 enhancer, reverse primer for pBABE vectors"
     rep_origin      2377..2512
                     /label=SV40 ori
                     /note="SV40 origin of replication"
     primer_bind     2439..2458
                     /label=SV40pro-F
                     /note="SV40 promoter/origin, forward primer"
     primer_bind     complement(2546..2563)
                     /label=M13 Forward
                     /note="In lacZ gene. Also called M13-F20 or M13 (-21)
                     Forward"
     primer_bind     complement(2546..2562)
                     /label=M13 fwd
                     /note="common sequencing primer, one of multiple similar
                     variants"
     primer_bind     complement(2555..2577)
                     /label=M13/pUC Forward
                     /note="In lacZ gene"
     rep_origin      2775..3230
                     /direction=RIGHT
                     /label=f1 ori
                     /note="f1 bacteriophage origin of replication; arrow
                     indicates direction of (+) strand synthesis"
     primer_bind     complement(2862..2881)
                     /label=F1ori-R
                     /note="F1 origin, reverse primer"
     primer_bind     3072..3093
                     /label=F1ori-F
                     /note="F1 origin, forward primer"
     primer_bind     complement(3247..3266)
                     /label=pRS-marker
                     /note="pRS vectors, use to sequence yeast selectable
                     marker"
     primer_bind     3366..3388
                     /label=pGEX 3'
                     /note="pGEX vectors, reverse primer"
     primer_bind     complement(3426..3444)
                     /label=pBRforEco
                     /note="pBR322 vectors, upsteam of EcoRI site, forward
                     primer"
     promoter        3512..3616
                     /gene="bla"
                     /label=AmpR promoter
     CDS             3617..4477
                     /codon_start=1
                     /gene="bla"
                     /product="beta-lactamase"
                     /label=AmpR
                     /note="confers resistance to ampicillin, carbenicillin, and
                     related antibiotics"
                     /translation="MSIQHFRVALIPFFAAFCLPVFAHPETLVKVKDAEDQLGARVGYI
                     ELDLNSGKILESFRPEERFPMMSTFKVLLCGAVLSRIDAGQEQLGRRIHYSQNDLVEYS
                     PVTEKHLTDGMTVRELCSAAITMSDNTAANLLLTTIGGPKELTAFLHNMGDHVTRLDRW
                     EPELNEAIPNDERDTTMPVAMATTLRKLLTGELLTLASRQQLIDWMEADKVAGPLLRSA
                     LPAGWFIADKSGAGERGSRGIIAALGPDGKPSRIVVIYTTGSQATMDERNRQIAEIGAS
                     LIKHW"
     primer_bind     complement(3835..3854)
                     /label=Amp-R
                     /note="Ampicillin resistance gene, reverse primer"
     rep_origin      4648..5236
                     /direction=RIGHT
                     /label=ori
                     /note="high-copy-number ColE1/pMB1/pBR322/pUC origin of
                     replication"
     primer_bind     5137..5156
                     /label=pBR322ori-F
                     /note="pBR322 origin, forward primer"
     primer_bind     5390..5407
                     /label=L4440
                     /note="L4440 vector, forward primer"
     protein_bind    5524..5545
                     /label=CAP binding site
                     /bound_moiety="E. coli catabolite activator protein"
                     /note="CAP binding activates transcription in the presence
                     of cAMP."
     promoter        5560..5590
                     /label=lac promoter
                     /note="promoter for the E. coli lac operon"
     protein_bind    5598..5614
                     /label=lac operator
                     /bound_moiety="lac repressor encoded by lacI"
                     /note="The lac repressor binds to the lac operator to
                     inhibit transcription in E. coli. This inhibition can be
                     relieved by adding lactose or
                     isopropyl-beta-D-thiogalactopyranoside (IPTG)."
     primer_bind     5603..5625
                     /label=M13/pUC Reverse
                     /note="In lacZ gene"
     primer_bind     5622..5638
                     /label=M13 rev
                     /note="common sequencing primer, one of multiple similar
                     variants"
     primer_bind     5622..5638
                     /label=M13 Reverse
                     /note="In lacZ gene. Also called M13-rev"
ORIGIN
        1 gacattgatt attgactagt tattaatagt aatcaattac ggggtcatta gttcatagcc
       61 catatatgga gttccgcgtt acataactta cggtaaatgg cccgcctggc tgaccgccca
      121 acgacccccg cccattgacg tcaataatga cgtatgttcc catagtaacg ccaataggga
      181 ctttccattg acgtcaatgg gtggagtatt tacggtaaac tgcccacttg gcagtacatc
      241 aagtgtatca tatgccaagt acgcccccta ttgacgtcaa tgacggtaaa tggcccgcct
      301 ggcattatgc ccagtacatg accttatggg actttcctac ttggcagtac atctacgtat
      361 tagtcatcgc tattaccatg gtgatgcggt tttggcagta catcaatggg cgtggatagc
      421 ggtttgactc acggggattt ccaagtctcc accccattga cgtcaatggg agtttgtttt
      481 ggcaccaaaa tcaacgggac tttccaaaat gtcgtaacaa ctccgcccca ttgacgcaaa
      541 tgggcggtag gcgtgtacgg tgggaggtct atataagcag agctcgttta gtgaaccgtc
      601 agatcgcctg gagacgccat ccacgctgtt ttgacctcca tagaagacac cgggaccgat
      661 ccagcctccg cggccgggaa cggtgcattg gaacgcggat tccccgtgcc aagagtgacg
      721 taagtaccgc ctatagagtc tataggccca cccccttggc ttcgttagaa cgcggctaca
      781 attaatacat aaccttatgt atcatacaca tacgatttag gtgacactat agaataacat
      841 ccactttgcc tttctctcca caggtgtcca ctcccaggtc caactgcacc tcggttctat
      901 cgatatgggc cgcatctttt acccatacga tgttcctgac tatgcgggct atccctatga
      961 cgtcccggac tatgcaggat cctatccata tgacgttcca gattacgctg ctcagcgcga
     1021 attcgcggcc gcagctgcag gaggtcccgg cgcggggtct gcggccccgg tctcctccac
     1081 atcctccctt cccctggctg ctctcaacat gcgagtgcgg cgccgcctgt ctctgttctt
     1141 gaacgtgcgg acacaggtgg cggccgactg gaccgcgctg gcggaggaga tggactttga
     1201 gtacttggag atccggcaac tggagacaca agcggacccc actggcaggc tgctggacgc
     1261 ctggcaggga cgccctggcg cctctgtagg ccgactgctc gagctgctta ccaagctggg
     1321 ccgcgacgac gtgctgctgg agctgggacc cagcattgag gaggattgcc aaaagtatat
     1381 cttgaagcag cagcaggagg aggctgagaa gcctttacag gtggccgctg tagacagcag
     1441 tgtcccacgg acagcagagc tggcgggcat caccacactt gatgaccccc tggggcatat
     1501 gcctgagcgt ttcgatgcct tcatctgcta ttgccccagc gacatccagt ttgtgcagga
     1561 gatgatccgg caactggaac agacaaacta tcgactgaag ttgtgtgtgt ctgaccgcga
     1621 tgtcctgcct ggcacctgtg tctggtctat tgctagtgag ctcatcgaaa agaggtgccg
     1681 ccggatggtg gtggttgtct ctgatgatta cctgcagagc aaggaatgtg acttccagac
     1741 caaatttgca ctcagcctct ctccaggtgc ccatcagaag cgactgatcc ccatcaagta
     1801 caaggcaatg aagaaagagt tccccagcat cctgaggttc atcactgtct gcgactacac
     1861 caacccctgc accaaatctt ggttctggac tcgccttgcc aaggccttgt ccctgccctg
     1921 agtcgactct agacccgggc tgcagaagct tggccgccat ggcccaactt gtttattgca
     1981 gcttataatg gttacaaata aagcaatagc atcacaaatt tcacaaataa agcatttttt
     2041 tcactgcatt ctagttgtgg tttgtccaaa ctcatcaatg tatcttatca tgtctggatc
     2101 gggaattaat tcggcgcagc accatggcct gaaataacct ctgaaagagg aacttggtta
     2161 ggtaccttct gaggcggaaa gaaccagctg tggaatgtgt gtcagttagg gtgtggaaag
     2221 tccccaggct ccccagcagg cagaagtatg caaagcatgc atctcaatta gtcagcaacc
     2281 aggtgtggaa agtccccagg ctccccagca ggcagaagta tgcaaagcat gcatctcaat
     2341 tagtcagcaa ccatagtccc gcccctaact ccgcccatcc cgcccctaac tccgcccagt
     2401 tccgcccatt ctccgcccca tggctgacta atttttttta tttatgcaga ggccgaggcc
     2461 gcctcggcct ctgagctatt ccagaagtag tgaggaggct tttttggagg cctaggcttt
     2521 tgcaaaaagc tgttaacagc ttggcactgg ccgtcgtttt acaacgtcgt gactgggaaa
     2581 accctggcgt tacccaactt aatcgccttg cagcacatcc ccctttcgcc agctggcgta
     2641 atagcgaaga ggcccgcacc gatcgccctt cccaacagtt gcgcagcctg aatggcgaat
     2701 ggcgcctgat gcggtatttt ctccttacgc atctgtgcgg tatttcacac cgcatannnn
     2761 nnnnnnnnnn nnnnnnnnnn nnnnnnnnnn nnnnnnnnnn nnnnnnnnnn nnnnnnnnnn
     2821 nnnnnnnnnn nnnnnnnnnn nnnnnnnnnn nnnnnnnnnn nnnnnnnnnn nnnnnnnnnn
     2881 nnnnnnnnnn nnnnnnnncn nnnnnnnnnn nnnnnnnnnn nnnnnnnnnn nnnnnnnnnn
     2941 nnnnnnnnnn nnnnnnnnnn nnnnnnnnnn nnnnnnnnnn nnnnnnnnnn nnnnnnnnnn
     3001 nnnnnnnnnn nnnnnnnnnn nnnnnnnnnn nnnnnnnnnn cctttgacgt tggagtccac
     3061 gttctttaat agtggactct tgttccaaac tggaacaaca ctcaacccta tctcgggcta
     3121 ttcttttgat ttataaggga ttttgccgat ttcggcctat tggttaaaaa atgagctgat
     3181 ttaacaaaaa tttaacgcga attttaacaa aatattaacg tttacaattt tatggtgcac
     3241 tctcagtaca atctgctctg atgccgcata gttaagccag ccccgacacc cgccaacacc
     3301 cgctgacgcg ccctgacggg cttgtctgct cccggcatcc gcttacagac aagctgtgac
     3361 cgtctccggg agctgcatgt gtcagaggtt ttcaccgtca tcaccgaaac gcgcgagacg
     3421 aaagggcctc gtgatacgcc tatttttata ggttaatgtc atgataataa tggtttctta
     3481 gacgtcaggt ggcacttttc ggggaaatgt gcgcggaacc cctatttgtt tatttttcta
     3541 aatacattca aatatgtatc cgctcatgag acaataaccc tgataaatgc ttcaataata
     3601 ttgaaaaagg aagagtatga gtattcaaca tttccgtgtc gcccttattc ccttttttgc
     3661 ggcattttgc cttcctgttt ttgctcaccc agaaacgctg gtgaaagtaa aagatgctga
     3721 agatcagttg ggtgcacgag tgggttacat cgaactggat ctcaacagcg gtaagatcct
     3781 tgagagtttt cgccccgaag aacgttttcc aatgatgagc acttttaaag ttctgctatg
     3841 tggcgcggta ttatcccgta ttgacgccgg gcaagagcaa ctcggtcgcc gcatacacta
     3901 ttctcagaat gacttggttg agtactcacc agtcacagaa aagcatctta cggatggcat
     3961 gacagtaaga gaattatgca gtgctgccat aaccatgagt gataacactg cggccaactt
     4021 acttctgaca acgatcggag gaccgaagga gctaaccgct tttttgcaca acatggggga
     4081 tcatgtaact cgccttgatc gttgggaacc ggagctgaat gaagccatac caaacgacga
     4141 gcgtgacacc acgatgcctg tagcaatggc aacaacgttg cgcaaactat taactggcga
     4201 actacttact ctagcttccc ggcaacaatt aatagactgg atggaggcgg ataaagttgc
     4261 aggaccactt ctgcgctcgg cccttccggc tggctggttt attgctgata aatctggagc
     4321 cggtgagcgt gggtctcgcg gtatcattgc agcactgggg ccagatggta agccctcccg
     4381 tatcgtagtt atctacacga cggggagtca ggcaactatg gatgaacgaa atagacagat
     4441 cgctgagata ggtgcctcac tgattaagca ttggtaactg tcagaccaag tttactcata
     4501 tatactttag attgatttaa aacttcattt ttaatttaaa aggatctagg tgaagatcct
     4561 ttttgataat ctcatgacca aaatccctta acgtgagttt tcgttccact gagcgtcaga
     4621 ccccgtagaa aagatcaaag gatcttcttg agatcctttt tttctgcgcg taatctgctg
     4681 cttgcaaaca aaaaaaccac cgctaccagc ggtggtttgt ttgccggatc aagagctacc
     4741 aactcttttt ccgaaggtaa ctggcttcag cagagcgcag ataccaaata ctgttcttct
     4801 agtgtagccg tagttaggcc accacttcaa gaactctgta gcaccgccta catacctcgc
     4861 tctgctaatc ctgttaccag tggctgctgc cagtggcgat aagtcgtgtc ttaccgggtt
     4921 ggactcaaga cgatagttac cggataaggc gcagcggtcg ggctgaacgg ggggttcgtg
     4981 cacacagccc agcttggagc gaacgaccta caccgaactg agatacctac agcgtgagct
     5041 atgagaaagc gccacgcttc ccgaagggag aaaggcggac aggtatccgg taagcggcag
     5101 ggtcggaaca ggagagcgca cgagggagct tccaggggga aacgcctggt atctttatag
     5161 tcctgtcggg tttcgccacc tctgacttga gcgtcgattt ttgtgatgct cgtcaggggg
     5221 gcggagccta tggaaaaacg ccagcaacgc ggccttttta cggttcctgg ccttttgctg
     5281 gccttttgct cacatgttct ttcctgcgtt atcccctgat tctgtggata accgtattac
     5341 cgcctttgag tgagctgata ccgctcgccg cagccgaacg accgagcgca gcgagtcagt
     5401 gagcgaggaa gcggaagagc gcccaatacg caaaccgcct ctccccgcgc gttggccgat
     5461 tcattaatgc agctggcacg acaggtttcc cgactggaaa gcgggcagtg agcgcaacgc
     5521 aattaatgtg agttagctca ctcattaggc accccaggct ttacacttta tgcttccggc
     5581 tcgtatgttg tgtggaattg tgagcggata acaatttcac acaggaaaca gctatgacat
     5641 gattacgaat taattcgagc tcgccc
//
