>Addgene plasmid #12287 | pCMV-HA-MyD88 | addgene partial sequence | sequence record 19038 | CMV-F 5'-CGCAAATGGGCGGTAGGCGTG-3'
TGGGAAGACGCCATCCACGCTGTTTTGACCTCCATAGAAGACACCGGGACCGATCCAGCCTCCGCGGCCG
GGAACGGTGCATTGGAACGCGGATTCCCCGTGCCAAGAGTGACGTAAGTACCGCCTATAGAGTCTATAGG
CCCACCCCCTTGGCTTCGTTAGAACGCGGCTACAATTAATACATAACCTTATGTATCATACACATACGAT
TTAGGTGACACTATAGAATAACATCCACTTTGCCTTTCTCTCCACAGGTGTCCACTCCCAGGTCCAACTG
CACCTCGGTTCTATCGATATGGGCCGCATCTTTTACCCATACGATGTTCCTGACTATGCGGGCTATCCCT
ATGACGTCCCGGACTATGCAGGATCCTATCCATATGACGTTCCAGATTACGCTGCTCAGCGCGAATTCGC
GGCCGCAGCTGCAGGAGGTCCCGGCGCGGGGTCTGCGGCCCCGGTCTCCTCCACATCCTCCCTTCCCCTG
GCTGCTCTCAACATGCGAGTGCGGCGCCGCCTGTCTCTGTTCTTGAACGTGCGGACACAGGTGGCGGCCG
ACTGGACCGCGCTGGCGGAGGAGATGGACTTTGAGTACTTGGAGATCCGGCAACTGGAGACACAAGCGGA
CCCCACTGGCAGGCTGCTGGACGCCTGGCAGGGACGCCCTGGCGCCTCTGTAGGCCGACTGCTCGAGCTG
CTTACCAAGCTGGGCCGCGACGACGTGCTGCTGGAGCTGGGACCCAGCATTGAGGAGG
