>Addgene plasmid #12287 | pCMV-HA-MyD88 | addgene partial sequence | sequence record 66441 | SP6 5'-ATTTAGGTGACACTATAG-3'
CACTCCCAGGTCCAACTGCACCTCGGTTCTATCGATATGGGCCGCATCTTTTACCCATACGATGTTCCTG
ACTATGCGGGCTATCCCTATGACGTCCCGGACTATGCAGGATCCTATCCATATGACGTTCCAGATTACGC
TGCTCAGCGCGAATTCGCGGCCGCAGCTGCAGGAGGTCCCGGCGCGGGGTCTGCGGCCCCGGTCTCCTCC
ACATCCTCCCTTCCCCTGGCTGCTCTCAACATGCGAGTGCGGCGCCGCCTGTCTCTGTTCTTGAACGTGC
GGACACAGGTGGCGGCCGACTGGACCGCGCTGGCGGAGGAGATGGACTTTGAGTACTTGGAGATCCGGCA
ACTGGAGACACAAGCGGACCCCACTGGCAGGCTGCTGGACGCCTGGCAGGGACGCCCTGGCGCCTCTGTA
GGCCGACTGCTCGAGCTGCTTACCAAGCTGGGCCGCGACGACGTGCTGCTGGAGCTGGGACCCAGCATTG
AGGAGGATTGCCAAAAGTATATCTTGAAGCAGCAGCAGGAGGAGGCTGAGAAGCCTTTACAGGTGGCCGC
TGTAGACAGCAGTGTCCCACGGACAGCAGAGCTGGCGGGCATCACCACACTTGATGACCCCCTGGGGCAT
ATGCCTGAGCGTTTCGATGCCTTCATCTGCTATTGCCCCAGCGACATCCAGTTTGTGCAGGAGATGATCC
GGCAACTGGAACAGACAAACTATCGACTGAAGTTGTGTGTGTCTGACCGCGATGTCCTGCCTGGCACCTG
TGTCTGGTCTATTGCTAGTGAGCTCATCGAAAAGAGGTGCCGCCGGATGGTGGTGGTTGTCTCTGATGAT
TACCTGCAGAGCAAGGAATGTGACTTCCAGA
